>Addgene plasmid #241471 | pMIHP-12535 HAT.NWS.HA | addgene full sequence | sequence record 481805 | Addgene NGS Result
TTTTCCCAGTCACGACGTTGTAAAACGACGGCGCAAGGAATGGTGCATGCAAGGAGATGGCGCCCAACAG
TCCCCCGGCCACGGGGCCTGCCACCATACCCACGCCGAAACAAGCGCTCATGAGCCCGAAGTGGCGAGCC
CGATCTTCCCCATCGGTGATGTCGGCGATATAGGCGCCAGCAACCGCACCTGTGGCGCCGGTGATGCCGG
CCACGATGCGTCCGGCGTAGAGGCGATTAGTCCAATTTGTTAAAGACAGGATATCAGTGGTCCAGGCTCT
AGTTTTGACTCAACAATATCACCAGCTGAAGCCTATAGAGTACGAGCCATAGATAAAATAAAAGATTTTA
TTTAGTCTCCAGAAAAAGGGGGGAATGAAAGACCCCACCTGTAGGTTTGGCAAGCTAGCTTAAGTAACGC
CATTTTGCAAGGCATGGAAAATACATAACTGAGAATAGAGAAGTTCAGATCAAGGTTAGGAACAGAGAGA
CAGCAGAATATGGGCCAAACAGGATATCTGTGGTAAGCAGTTCCTGCCCCGGCTCAGGGCCAAGAACAGA
TGGTCCCCAGATGCGGTCCCGCCCTCAGCAGTTTCTAGAGAACCATCAGATGTTTCCAGGGTGCCCCAAG
GACCTGAAATGACCCTGTGCCTTATTTGAACTAACCAATCAGTTCGCTTCTCGCTTCTGTTCGCGCGCTT
CTGCTCCCCGAGCTCAATAAAAGAGCCCACAACCCCTCACTCGGCGCGCCAGTCCTCCGATAGACTGCGT
CGCCCGGGTACCCGTATTCCCAATAAAGCCTCTTGCTGTTTGCATCCGAATCGTGGACTCGCTGATCCTT
GGGAGGGTCTCCTCAGATTGATTGACTGCCCACCTCGGGGGTCTTTCATTTGGAGGTTCCACCGAGATTT
GGAGACCCCTGCCCAGGGACCACCGACCCCCCCGCCGGGAGGTAAGCTGGCCAGCGGTCGTTTCGTGTCT
GTCTCTGTCTTTGTGCGTGTTTGTGCCGGCATCTAATGTTTGCGCCTGCGTCTGTACTAGTTAGCTAACT
AGCTCTGTATCTGGCGGACCCGTGGTGGAACTGACGAGTTCTGAACACCCGGCCGCAACCCTGGGAGACG
TCCCAGGGACTTTGGGGGCCGTTTTTGTGGCCCGACCTGAGGAAGGGAGTCGATGTGGAATCCGACCCCG
TCAGGATATGTGGTTCTGGTAGGAGACGAGAACCTAAAACAGTTCCCGCCTCCGTCTGAATTTTTGCTTT
CGGTTTGGAACCGAAGCCGCGCGTCTTGTCTGCTGCAGCGCTGCAGCATCGTTCTGTGTTGTCTCTGTCT
GACTGTGTTTCTGTATTTGTCTGAAAATTAGGGCCAGACTGTTACCACTCCCTTAAGTTTGACCTTAGGT
CACTGGAAAGATGTCGAGCGGATCGCTCACAACCAGTCGGTAGATGTCAAGAAGAGACGTTGGGTTACCT
TCTGCTCTGCAGAATGGCCAACCTTTAACGTCGGATGGCCGCGAGACGGCACCTTTAACCGAGACCTCAT
CACCCAGGTTAAGATCAAGGTCTTTTCACCTGGCCCGCATGGACACCCAGACCAGGTCCCCTACATCGTG
ACCTGGGAAGCCTTGGCTTTTGACCCCCCTCCCTGGGTCAAGCCCTTTGTACACCCTAAGCCTCCGCCTC
CTCTTCCTCCATCCGCCCCGTCTCTCCCCCTTGAACCTCCTCGTTCGACCCCGCCTCGATCCTCCCTTTA
TCCAGCCCTCACTCCTTCTCTAGGCGCCGGAATTCCGAACAGTCTTCCGTAATAGAAGACACAAGGCTCG
AGCGGGATCAATTCCGCCCCCCCCCTAACGTTACTGGCCGAAGCCGCTTGGAATAAGGCCGGTGTGCGTT
TGTCTATATGTTATTTTCCACCATATTGCCGTCTTTTGGCAATGTGAGGGCCCGGAAACCTGGCCCTGTC
TTCTTGACGAGCATTCCTAGGGGTCTTTCCCCTCTCGCCAAAGGAATGCAAGGTCTGTTGAATGTCGTGA
AGGAAGCAGTTCCTCTGGAAGCTTCTTGAAGACAAACAACGTCTGTAGCGACCCTTTGCAGGCAGCGGAA
CCCCCCACCTGGCGACAGGTGCCTCTGCGGCCAAAAGCCACGTGTATAAGATACACCTGCAAAGGCGGCA
CAACCCCAGTGCCACGTTGTGAGTTGGATAGTTGTGGAAAGAGTCAAATGGCTCTCCTCAAGCGTATTCA
ACAAGGGGCTGAAGGATGCCCAGAAGGTACCCCATTGTATGGGATCTGATCTGGGGCCTCGGTGCACATG
CTTTACATGTGTTTAGTCGAGGTTAAAAAAACGTCTAGGCCCCCCGAACCACGGGGACGTGGTTTTCCTT
TGAAAAACACGATAATACCATGCCAGAGCCTTCTAAGTCTGCACCAGCCCCTAAGAAGGGATCTAAGAAA
GCCATCTCTAAGGCGCAGAAGAAGGATGGCAAGAAGCGCAAGCGCAGCCGCAAGGAGAGCTATTCGGTGT
ACGTGTACAAGGTGCTGAAGCAAGTGCACCCCGACACCGGCATCTCCTCCAAGGCCATGGGCATCATGAA
CTCGTTCGTGAACGACATCTTCGAGCGCATCGCGAGCGAGGCGTCCCGCCTGGCGCATTACAACAAGCGC
TCGACCATCACGTCCCGGGAGATCCAGACGGCCGTGCGCCTGCTGCTGCCCGGGGAGCTGGCCAAGCACG
CCGTGTCGGAGGGCACTAAGGCCGTCACCAAGTACACCAGCTCCAAGGACCCACCGGTCGCCACCGGATC
CACGGTCGCCACCATGGGCAAGGACCACCTGATCCACAACGTGCACAAGGAGTTCCACGCCCACGCCCAC
AACAAGGGAGGAGGCGGGGGAGGGAACTGGTCCCACCCCCAATTCGAGAAAGGAGGAGGCGGGGGAGGGT
ACCCATACGATGTGCCAGATTACGCTGGCATGCTGATGGTGTAAGCGGCCGCGACTCTAGAGTCGACCTG
CAGGCATGCAAGCTTCAGGTAGCCGGCTAACGTTAACAACCGGTACCTCTAGAACTATAGCTAGCATGCG
CAAATTTAAAGCGCTGATATCGATAAAATAAAAGATTTTATTTAGTCTCCAGAAAAAGGGGGGAATGAAA
GACCCCACCTGTAGGTTTGGCAAGCTAGCTTAAGTAACGCCATTTTGCAAGGCATGGAAAATACATAACT
GAGAATAGAGAAGTTCAGATCAAGGTTAGGAACAGAGAGACAGCAGAATATGGGCCAAACAGGATATCTG
TGGTAAGCAGTTCCTGCCCCGGCTCAGGGCCAAGAACAGATGGTCCCCAGATGCGGTCCCGCCCTCAGCA
GTTTCTAGAGAACCATCAGATGTTTCCAGGGTGCCCCAAGGACCTGAAATGACCCTGTGCCTTATTTGAA
CTAACCAATCAGTTCGCTTCTCGCTTCTGTTCGCGCGCTTCTGCTCCCCGAGCTCAATAAAAGAGCCCAC
AACCCCTCACTCGGCGCGCCAGTCCTCCGATAGACTGCGTCGCCCGGGTACCCGTGTATCCAATAAACCC
TCTTGCAGTTGCATCCGACTTGTGGTCTCGCTGTTCCTTGGGAGGGTCTCCTCTGAGTGATTGACTACCC
GTCAGCGGGGGTCTTTCATGGGTAACAGTTTCTTGAAGTTGGAGAACAACATTCTGAGGGTAGGAGTCGA
ATATTAAGTAATCCTGACTCAATTAGCCACTGTTTTGAATCCACATACTCCAATACTCCTGAAATAGTTC
ATTATGGACAGCGCAGAAAGAGCTGGGGAGAATTGTGAAATTGTTATCCGCTCACAATTCCACACAACAT
ACGAGCCGGAAGCATAAAGTGTAAAGCCTGGGGTGCCTAATGAGTGAGCTAACTCACATTAATTGCGTTG
CGCTCACTGCCCGCTTTCCAGTCGGGAAACCTGTCGTGCCAGCTGCATTAATGAATCGGCCAACGCGCGG
GGAGAGGCGGTTTGCGTATTGGGCGCTCTTCCGCTTCCTCGCTCACTGACTCGCTGCGCTCGGTCGTTCG
GCTGCGGCGAGCGGTATCAGCTCACTCAAAGGCGGTAATACGGTTATCCACAGAATCAGGGGATAACGCA
GGAAAGAACATGTGAGCAAAAGGCCAGCAAAAGGCCAGGAACCGTAAAAAGGCCGCGTTGCTGGCGTTTT
TCCATAGGCTCCGCCCCCCTGACGAGCATCACAAAAATCGACGCTCAAGTCAGAGGTGGCGAAACCCGAC
AGGACTATAAAGATACCAGGCGTTTCCCCCTGGAAGCTCCCTCGTGCGCTCTCCTGTTCCGACCCTGCCG
CTTACCGGATACCTGTCCGCCTTTCTCCCTTCGGGAAGCGTGGCGCTTTCTCATAGCTCACGCTGTAGGT
ATCTCAGTTCGGTGTAGGTCGTTCGCTCCAAGCTGGGCTGTGTGCACGAACCCCCCGTTCAGCCCGACCG
CTGCGCCTTATCCGGTAACTATCGTCTTGAGTCCAACCCGGTAAGACACGACTTATCGCCACTGGCAGCA
GCCACTGGTAACAGGATTAGCAGAGCGAGGTATGTAGGCGGTGCTACAGAGTTCTTGAAGTGGTGGCCTA
ACTACGGCTACACTAGAAGAACAGTATTTGGTATCTGCGCTCTGCTGAAGCCAGTTACCTTCGGAAAAAG
AGTTGGTAGCTCTTGATCCGGCAAACAAACCACCGCTGGTAGCGGTGGTTTTTTTGTTTGCAAGCAGCAG
ATTACGCGCAGAAAAAAAGGATCTCAAGAAGATCCTTTGATCTTTTCTACGGGGTCTGACGCTCAGTGGA
ACGAAAACTCACGTTAAGGGATTTTGGTCATGAGATTATCAAAAAGGATCTTCACCTAGATCCTTTTAAA
TTAAAAATGAAGTTTTAAATCAATCTAAAGTATATATGAGTAAACTTGGTCTGACAGTTACCAATGCTTA
ATCAGTGAGGCACCTATCTCAGCGATCTGTCTATTTCGTTCATCCATAGTTGCCTGACTCCCCGTCGTGT
AGATAACTACGATACGGGAGGGCTTACCATCTGGCCCCAGTGCTGCAATGATACCGCGAGACCCACGCTC
ACCGGCTCCAGATTTATCAGCAATAAACCAGCCAGCCGGAAGGGCCGAGCGCAGAAGTGGTCCTGCAACT
TTATCCGCCTCCATCCAGTCTATTAATTGTTGCCGGGAAGCTAGAGTAAGTAGTTCGCCAGTTAATAGTT
TGCGCAACGTTGTTGCCATTGCTACAGGCATCGTGGTGTCACGCTCGTCGTTTGGTATGGCTTCATTCAG
CTCCGGTTCCCAACGATCAAGGCGAGTTACATGATCCCCCATGTTGTGCAAAAAAGCGGTTAGCTCCTTC
GGTCCTCCGATCGTTGTCAGAAGTAAGTTGGCCGCAGTGTTATCACTCATGGTTATGGCAGCACTGCATA
ATTCTCTTACTGTCATGCCATCCGTAAGATGCTTTTCTGTGACTGGTGAGTACTCAACCAAGTCATTCTG
AGAATAGTGTATGCGGCGACCGAGTTGCTCTTGCCCGGCGTCAATACGGGATAATACCGCGCCACATAGC
AGAACTTTAAAAGTGCTCATCATTGGAAAACGTTCTTCGGGGCGAAAACTCTCAAGGATCTTACCGCTGT
TGAGATCCAGTTCGATGTAACCCACTCGTGCACCCAACTGATCTTCAGCATCTTTTACTTTCACCAGCGT
TTCTGGGTGAGCAAAAACAGGAAGGCAAAATGCCGCAAAAAAGGGAATAAGGGCGACACGGAAATGTTGA
ATACTCATACTCTTCCTTTTTCAATATTATTGAAGCATTTATCAGGGTTATTGTCTCATGAGCGGATACA
TATTTGAATGTATTTAGAAAAATAAACAAATAGGGGTTCCGCGCACATTTCCCCGAAAAGTGCCACCTGA
CGTCTAAGAAACCATTATTATCATGACATTAACCTATAAAAATAGGCGTATCACGAGGCCCTTTCGTCTC
GCGCGTTTCGGTGATGACGGTGAAAACCTCTGACACATGCAGCTCCCGGAGACGGTCACAGCTTGTCTGT
AAGCGGATGCCGGGAGCAGACAAGCCCGTCAGGGCGCGTCAGCGGGTGTTGGCGGGTGTCGGGGCTGGCT
TAACTATGCGGCATCAGAGCAGATTGTACTGAGAGTGCACCATATGCGGTGTGAAATACCGCACAGATGC
GTAAGGAGAAAATACCGCATCAGGCGCCATTCGCCATTCAGGCTGCGCAACTGTTGGGAAGGGCGATCGG
TGCGGGCCTCTTCGCTATTACGCCAGCTGGCGAAAGGGGGATGTGCTGCAAGGCGATTAAGTTGGGTAAC
GCCAGGG
Features (pLannotate 1.2.2; 20 found; start..end, strand, type, name):
     32..233     -  CDS            TcR (fragment): tetracycline efflux protein; tet; confers resistance to tetracycline
    234..332     +  CDS            env (fragment): murine leukemia virus gPr80 envelope polyprotein precursor; env; proteolytically cleaved into gp70SU and p15TM subunits
    374..890     +  LTR            5' LTR: 5' long terminal repeat from murine embryonic stem cell virus
    954..1295    +  misc_feature   MESV Ψ: packaging signal of murine embryonic stem cell virus
   1362..1778    +  CDS            gag (truncated): truncated Moloney murine leukemia virus (MMLV) gag gene lacking the start codon
   1837..2397    +  misc_feature   IRES: internal ribosome entry site (IRES) of the encephalomyocarditis virus (EMCV)
   2400..2777    +  CDS            H2bc3: H2B1B_MOUSE - Also known as Hist1h2bb Experimental evidence at protein level: Swiss-Prot protein existence level 1. Core component of nucleosome. Nucleosomes wrap and compact DNA into chromatin, limiting DNA accessibility to the cellular machineries which require DNA as a template. Histones thereby play a central role in transcription regulation, DNA repair, DNA replication and chromosomal stability. DNA accessibility is regulated via a complex set of post-translational modifications of histones, also called histone code, and nucleosome remodeling. From Mus musculus (Mouse).
   2940..2966    +  CDS            3xHA (fragment): three tandem HA epitope tags
   2995..3025    +  misc_feature   MCS (fragment): pUC18/19 multiple cloning site
   3145..3659    +  LTR            3' LTR: 3' long terminal repeat from murine embryonic stem cell virus
   3821..3837    -  protein_bind   lac operator: The lac repressor binds to the lac operator to inhibit transcription in E. coli. This inhibition can be relieved by adding lactose or isopropyl-β-D-thiogalactopyranoside (IPTG). lac repressor encoded by lacI
   3845..3875    -  promoter       lac promoter: promoter for the E. coli lac operon
   3890..3911    -  protein_bind   CAP binding site: CAP binding activates transcription in the presence of cAMP. E. coli catabolite activator protein
   3924..4016    -  CDS            lacI (fragment): lac repressor; lacI; The lac repressor binds to the lac operator to inhibit transcription in E. coli. This inhibition can be relieved by adding lactose or isopropyl-β-D-thiogalactopyranoside (IPTG).
   4199..4787    -  rep_origin     ori: high-copy-number ColE1/pMB1/pBR322/pUC origin of replication
   4958..5818    -  CDS            AmpR: β-lactamase; bla; confers resistance to ampicillin, carbenicillin, and related antibiotics
   5819..5923    -  promoter       AmpR promoter: bla
   6018..6053    +  CDS            rop (fragment): Rop protein, which maintains plasmids at low copy number; rop
   6155..6254    +  misc_feature   bom (fragment): basis of mobility region from pBR322
   6260..32      -  CDS            lacZα (fragment) (across the origin): LacZα fragment of β-galactosidase; lacZ fragment
