[The description below was written by a language model from this plasmid's Addgene catalogue record and pLannotate feature annotations shown in this document.]
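Description:
pMIHP-12535 HAT.NWS.HA is an empty gammaretroviral backbone of about 6.4 kb, one of a series of "Flow Code" plasmids. According to the record, the p.MIHP backbone was made from p.MIGII by replacing the GFP reporter with a histone carrying epitope tags, and part of the design derives from earlier pro-code vectors. It is propagated in E. coli through a high-copy ColE1/pUC-type origin and selected with ampicillin via the AmpR (β-lactamase) gene. The recorded use of recombination-deficient stable strains fits a plasmid carrying two repeated LTRs. Several short annotated fragments (TcR, lacZα, lacI, rop, bom, env) appear to be non-functional remnants of earlier cloning vectors.

The retroviral unit is flanked by 5' and 3' LTRs from murine embryonic stem cell virus. It contains the MESV Ψ packaging signal and a truncated MMLV gag region lacking its start codon, which together allow the transcript to be packaged when viral proteins are supplied in trans. No separate internal promoter is annotated, so expression presumably runs from the 5' LTR. Downstream, an EMCV IRES drives translation of mouse histone H2B (H2bc3) fused to the epitope combination HAT, NWS and HA. Only an HA match is picked up by the automated annotation, in the tag region following the histone.

In this arrangement, a gene of interest inserted upstream of the IRES would be co-expressed with a nuclear, chromatin-bound epitope barcode. That barcode can be read with anti-tag antibodies by flow cytometry, so cells carrying different constructs can be distinguished by their tag combinations. No insert is present. The record notes only that the plasmid is to be used with mRNAs, without further detail.
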