Addgene plasmid #241471: pMIHP-12535 HAT.NWS.HA
Purpose: (Empty Backbone) HAT.NWS.HA Flow Code Plasmid This plasmid is to be used with mRNAs.
Depositing lab: Adrian Liston. Depositing organization: Babraham Institute.
Backbone
  Vector backbone: p.MIHP — made from p.MIGII with the GFP element being replaced with the histone epitopes
  Vector type: Retroviral
  Tag / fusion protein: HAT; NWS; HA
Growth in bacteria
  Bacterial resistance: Ampicillin, 100 μg/mL
  Growth temperature: 30°C
  Growth strain: NEB Stable
  Copy number: Unknown
Gene/Insert
  Gene/Insert name: None
Resource information
  A portion of this plasmid was derived from a plasmid made by: The plasmids were generated using pro-code vectors received from Dr Brian Brown at Mount Sinai and we have their permission via email for these to be deposited.
Terms and licenses: Academic/Nonprofit Terms; Industry Terms: Not Available to Industry
Depositor comments: Any stbl competent cell strain can be used for growing this plasmid.
How to cite: pMIHP-12535 HAT.NWS.HA was a gift from Adrian Liston (Addgene plasmid # 241471 ; http://n2t.net/addgene:241471 ; RRID:Addgene_241471)
